Addgene plasmid #133360: BII-Sh-PnGW-Luc
Purpose: Piggybac vector for shRNA-mediated knockdown, co-expressed with GFP-NLS
Depositing lab: Blair Madison. Depositing organization: Washington University in Saint Louis. Publication: The oncogenic function of PLAGL2 is mediated via ASCL2 and IGF2 and a Wnt-independent mechanism in colorectal cancer. Fischer AD, Veronese-Paniagua DA, Swaminathan S, Kashima H, Rubin DC, Madison BB. Am J Physiol Gastrointest Liver Physiol. 2023 Jun 13. doi: 10.1152/ajpgi.00058.2022. PubMed 37310750.
Backbone
  Vector backbone: BII-sh-PnGW
  Backbone manufacturer: Madison Lab
  Vector type: Mammalian Expression
  Selectable markers: Puromycin
Growth in bacteria
  Bacterial resistance: Ampicillin, 100 μg/mL
  Growth temperature: 37°C
  Growth strain: DH5alpha
  Copy number: High Copy
Gene/Insert
  Gene/Insert name: GFP-NLS
  gRNA/shRNA sequence: GTCACAGAATCGTCGTATGCAGCTCGAGCTGCATACGACGATTCTGTGA
  Species: Other
  Mutation: N/A
  Promoter: CMV enhancer and hEf1a (CpG free)
  Tag / fusion protein: HA-tagged GFP (N terminal on insert)
  Cloning method: Restriction Enzyme; 5′ cloning site Unknown (unknown if destroyed)
Terms and licenses: Academic/Nonprofit Terms; Industry Terms: Not Available to Industry
Depositor comments: Please visit https://doi.org/10.1101/2020.10.14.339531 for bioRxiv preprint.
How to cite: BII-Sh-PnGW-Luc was a gift from Blair Madison (Addgene plasmid # 133360 ; http://n2t.net/addgene:133360 ; RRID:Addgene_133360)
