[The description below was written by a language model from this plasmid's Addgene catalogue record and pLannotate feature annotations shown in this document.]
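Description:
BII-Sh-PnGW-Luc is a piggyBac transposon plasmid of about 8.1 kb for shRNA-mediated knockdown in mammalian cells, built on the depositing lab's BII-sh-PnGW backbone. It is propagated in E. coli through a high-copy ColE1/pUC-type origin with ampicillin resistance. It also keeps pBluescript-style remnants: an f1 origin, lacZα and lacI fragments, and lac promoter/operator elements. The two available sequence records (depositor and sequencing-verified) differ by one nucleotide in length and carry the same set of features in a rotated frame. The automated annotation does not call the piggyBac terminal repeats, so the transposon boundaries cannot be placed from the feature table. Short fragments matching the phage lambda portal protein gene sit on either side of the cargo region and are most likely non-functional stuffer or spacer DNA.

The payload has two transcription units. A human U6 RNA polymerase III promoter drives the short hairpin. The "Luc" in the name suggests a luciferase-targeting hairpin, probably a control, but the record does not state the target. Downstream, a Pol II promoter described as a CMV enhancer fused to a CpG-free human EF1α promoter (annotated only as mouse CMV promoter fragments) drives a single bicistronic reading frame. This frame encodes puromycin N-acetyltransferase, a T2A ribosome-skipping peptide, and an Emerald-type GFP catalogued as HA-tagged and carrying a nuclear localisation signal. A WPRE follows to enhance transcript expression. An SV40 polyadenylation signal lies nearby but is annotated on the opposite strand.

When supplied with piggyBac transposase, the cassette can integrate into the genome. Stable knockdown cells can then be selected with puromycin and identified by nuclear green fluorescence. The associated publication concerns oncogene function in colorectal cancer.
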