Features (pLannotate 1.2.2; 21 found; start..end, strand, type, name):
    308..325     -  misc_feature   MCS (fragment): pBluescript multiple cloning site
    580..820     +  promoter       U6 promoter: RNA polymerase III promoter for human U6 snRNA
    917..1000    +  promoter       mCMV promoter (fragment): mouse cytomegalovirus (CMV) immediate early promoter
   1117..1324    +  promoter       mCMV promoter (fragment): mouse cytomegalovirus (CMV) immediate early promoter
   1591..2187    +  CDS            pac: PUAC_STRAD - Protein predicted: Swiss-Prot protein existence level 4. Detoxification of puromycin. From Streptomyces alboniger.
   2203..2255    +  CDS            T2A (fragment): 2A peptide from Thosea asigna virus capsid protein Eukaryotic ribosomes fail to insert a peptide bond between the Gly and Pro residues, yielding separate polypeptides.
   2296..3012    +  CDS            Emerald: Emerald is a basic (constitutively fluorescent) green fluorescent protein published in 1998, derived from Aequorea victoria. It is reported to be a very rapidly-maturing weak dimer.
   3073..3661    +  misc_feature   WPRE: woodchuck hepatitis virus posttranscriptional regulatory element
   3741..3875    -  polyA_signal   SV40 poly(A) signal: SV40 polyadenylation signal
   3898..3981    -  CDS            large T antigen (fragment): large T antigen from SV40 (simian virus 40)
   4722..4841    -  CDS            B (fragment): PORTL_LAMBD - Experimental evidence at protein level: Swiss-Prot protein existence level 1. Forms the portal vertex of the capsid (PubMed:6228056, PubMed:6232391). This portal plays critical roles in head assembly, genome packaging, neck/tail attachment, and genome ejection (Probable). The portal protein multimerizes as a single ring-shaped homododecamer arranged around a central channel (PubMed:6232391). Binds to the terminase subunits to form the packaging machine (PubMed:7799432). From Escherichia phage lambda (Bacteriophage lambda).
   4843..4998    +  CDS            lacZα (fragment): LacZα fragment of β-galactosidase; lacZ fragment
   5003..5431    +  rep_origin     f1 ori (sequence partly withheld): f1 bacteriophage origin of replication; arrow indicates direction of (+) strand synthesis
   5484..5588    +  promoter       AmpR promoter: bla
   5589..6449    +  CDS            AmpR: β-lactamase; bla; confers resistance to ampicillin, carbenicillin, and related antibiotics
   6620..7208    +  rep_origin     ori: high-copy-number ColE1/pMB1/pBR322/pUC origin of replication
   7391..7483    +  CDS            lacI (fragment): lac repressor; lacI; The lac repressor binds to the lac operator to inhibit transcription in E. coli. This inhibition can be relieved by adding lactose or isopropyl-β-D-thiogalactopyranoside (IPTG).
   7496..7517    +  protein_bind   CAP binding site: CAP binding activates transcription in the presence of cAMP. E. coli catabolite activator protein
   7532..7562    +  promoter       lac promoter: promoter for the E. coli lac operon
   7570..7586    +  protein_bind   lac operator: The lac repressor binds to the lac operator to inhibit transcription in E. coli. This inhibition can be relieved by adding lactose or isopropyl-β-D-thiogalactopyranoside (IPTG). lac repressor encoded by lacI
   7624..8091    -  CDS            B (fragment): PORTL_LAMBD - Experimental evidence at protein level: Swiss-Prot protein existence level 1. Forms the portal vertex of the capsid (PubMed:6228056, PubMed:6232391). This portal plays critical roles in head assembly, genome packaging, neck/tail attachment, and genome ejection (Probable). The portal protein multimerizes as a single ring-shaped homododecamer arranged around a central channel (PubMed:6232391). Binds to the terminase subunits to form the packaging machine (PubMed:7799432). From Escherichia phage lambda (Bacteriophage lambda).
>Addgene plasmid #133360 | BII-Sh-PnGW-Luc | depositor full sequence | sequence record 256339 | BII-Sh-PnGW-Luc sequence 8096 bps
TTAACCCTAGAAAGATAGTCTGCGTAAAATTGACGCATGCATTCTTGAAATATTGCTCTCTCTTTCTAAA
TAGCGCGAATCCGTCGCTGTGCATTTAGGACATCTCAGTCGCCGCTTGGAGCTCCCGTGAGGCGTGCTTG
TCAATGCGGTAAGTGTCACTGATTTTGAACTATAACGACCGCGTGAGTCAAAATGACGCATGATTATCTT
TTACGTGACTTTTAAGATTTAACTCATACGATAATTATATTGTTATTTCATGTTCTACTTACGTGATAAC
TTATTATATATATATTTTCTTGTTATAGATCCACTAGTTCTAGAGGGACAGCCCCCCCCCAAAGCCCCCA
GGGATGTAATTACGTCCCTCCCCCGCTAGGGGGCAGCAGCGAGCCGCCCGGGGCTCCGCTCCGGTCCGGC
GCTCCCCCCGCATCCCCGAGCCGGCAGCGTGCGGGGACAGCCCGGGCACGGGGAAGGTGGCACGGGATCG
CTTTCCTCTGAACGCTTCTCGCTGCTCTTTGAGCCTGCAGACACCTGGGGGGATACGGGGAAAAGGCCTC
CAGGGCCGCCCCCTTCACCGAGGGCCTATTTCCCATGATTCCTTCATATTTGCATATACGATACAAGGCT
GTTAGAGAGATAATTGGAATTAATTTGACTGTAAACACAAAGATATTAGTACAAAATACGTGACGTAGAA
AGTAATAATTTCTTGGGTAGTTTGCAGTTTTAAAATTATGTTTTAAAATGGACTATCATATGCTTACCGT
AACTTGAAAGTATTTCGATTTCTTGGCTTTATATATCTTGTGGAAAGGACGAAACACCGGTCACAGAATC
GTCGTATGCAGCTCGAGCTGCATACGACGATTCTGTGATTTTTGCCTCCAAGGCCTGCAGGAGTCAATGG
GAAAAACCCATTGGAGCCAAGTACACTGACTCAATAGGGACTTTCCATTGGGTTTTGCCCAGTACATAAG
GTCAATAGGGGGTGAGTCAACAGGAAAGTCCCATTGGAGCCAAGTACATTGAGTCAATAGGGACTTTCCA
ATGGGTTTTGCCCAGTACATAAGGTCAATGGGAGGTAAGCCAATGGGTTTTTCCCATTACTGACATGTAT
ACTGAGTCATTAGGGACTTTCCAATGGGTTTTGCCCAGTACATAAGGTCAATAGGGGTGAATCAACAGGA
AAGTCCCATTGGAGCCAAGTACACTGAGTCAATAGGGACTTTCCATTGGGTTTTGCCCAGTACAAAAGGT
CAATAGGGGGTGAGTCAATGGGTTTTTCCCATTATTGGCACATACATAAGGTCAATAGGGGTGACTAGTG
GAGAAGAGCATGCTTGAGGGCTGAGTGCCCCTCAGTGGGCAGAGAGCACATGGCCCACAGTCCCTGAGAA
GTTGGGGGGAGGGGTGGGCAATTGAACTGGTGCCTAGAGAAGGTGGGGCTTGGGTAAACTGGGAAAGTGA
TGTGGTGTACTGGCTCCACCTTTTTCCCCAGGGTGGGGGAGAACCATATATAAGTGCAGTAGTCTCTGTG
AACATTCGGTTTAGTGAACCTGCAGGTCGGCCGCCACGACCGGTGCCACCATGACTGAATACAAACCAAC
TGTTCGCCTGGCAACTCGTGATGATGTTCCACGTGCAGTTCGCACCCTGGCTGCTGCATTTGCTGACTAC
CCTGCAACCCGTCACACTGTGGACCCAGACCGCCACATTGAACGTGTGACTGAACTGCAGGAGCTGTTCC
TGACCCGTGTGGGCCTGGACATTGGCAAAGTGTGGGTGGCAGATGATGGTGCTGCTGTGGCAGTGTGGAC
CACCCCTGAATCTGTTGAAGCTGGTGCAGTGTTTGCTGAGATTGGCCCACGCATGGCAGAACTGTCTGGC
AGCCGCCTGGCAGCACAACAGCAGATGGAAGGTCTGCTGGCACCACACCGCCCAAAAGAACCTGCTTGGT
TCCTGGCAACTGTGGGTGTGAGCCCTGACCACCAGGGTAAGGGCCTGGGCTCTGCAGTGGTGCTGCCTGG
TGTGGAAGCAGCTGAACGTGCAGGTGTGCCTGCTTTCCTGGAGACCTCAGCTCCACGCAACCTGCCTTTC
TATGAACGCCTGGGCTTCACTGTGACTGCTGATGTGGAAGTGCCAGAAGGCCCACGCACTTGGTGCATGA
CTCGCAAACCAGGTGCTAGCCTTGGCTCCGGCGAGGGCAGGGGAAGTCTTCTAACATGCGGGGACGTGGA
GGAAAATCCCGGCCCACTCGGCTACCCCTACGACGTGCCCGACTACGCCAGCGGCATGGTGAGCAAGGGC
GAGGAGCTGTTCACCGGGGTGGTGCCCATCCTGGTCGAGCTGGACGGCGACGTAAACGGCCACAAGTTCA
GCGTGTCCGGCGAGGGCGAGGGCGATGCCACCTACGGCAAGCTGACCCTGAAGTTCATCTGCACCACCGG
CAAGCTGCCCGTGCCCTGGCCCACCCTCGTGACCACCTTCACCTACGGCGTGCAGTGCTTCGCCCGCTAC
CCCGACCACATGAAGCAGCACGACTTCTTCAAGTCCGCCATGCCCGAAGGCTACGTCCAGGAGCGCACCA
TCTTCTTCAAGGACGACGGCAACTACAAGACCCGCGCCGAGGTGAAGTTCGAGGGCGACACCCTGGTGAA
CCGCATCGAGCTGAAGGGCATCGACTTCAAGGAGGACGGCAACATCCTGGGGCACAAGCTGGAGTACAAC
TACAACAGCCACAAGGTCTATATCACCGCCGACAAGCAGAAGAACGGCATCAAGGTGAACTTCAAGACCC
GCCACAACATCGAGGACGGCAGCGTGCAGCTCGCCGACCACTACCAGCAGAACACCCCCATCGGCGACGG
CCCCGTGCTGCTGCCCGACAACCACTACCTGAGCACCCAGTCCGCCCTGAGCAAAGACCCCAACGAGAAG
CGCGATCACATGGTCCTGCTGGAGTTCGTGACCGCCGCCGGGATCACTCTCGGCATGGACGAGCTGTACA
AGGGCCCCAAGAAGAAGCGCAAGGTGGGCGCCTAAGTACAAGTAAGAGTTCGCGTCTGGAACAATCAACC
TCTGGATTACAAAATTTGTGAAAGATTGACTGGTATTCTTAACTATGTTGCTCCTTTTACGCTATGTGGA
TACGCTGCTTTAATGCCTTTGTATCATGCTATTGCTTCCCGTATGGCTTTCATTTTCTCCTCCTTGTATA
AATCCTGGTTGCTGTCTCTTTATGAGGAGTTGTGGCCCGTTGTCAGGCAACGTGGCGTGGTGTGCACTGT
GTTTGCTGACGCAACCCCCACTGGTTGGGGCATTGCCACCACCTGTCAGCTCCTTTCCGGGACTTTCGCT
TTCCCCCTCCCTATTGCCACGGCGGAACTCATCGCCGCCTGCCTTGCCCGCTGCTGGACAGGGGCTCGGC
TGTTGGGCACTGACAATTCCGTGGTGTTGTCGGGGAAGCTGACGTCCTTTCCATGGCTGCTCGCCTGTGT
TGCCACCTGGATTCTGCGCGGGACGTCCTTCTGCTACGTCCCTTCGGCCCTCAATCCAGCGGACCTTCCT
TCCCGCGGCCTGCTGCCGGCTCTGCGGCCTCTTCCGCGTCTTCGCCTTCGCCCTCAGACGAGTCGGATCT
CCCTTTGGGCCGCCTCCCCGCCTGGAATTAATTCTGGCTAAGCACTTCGTGGCCGTCGATCGTTTAAAGG
GAGGTAGTGAGTCGAGATATCGATACTAGTGATCCAGACATGATAAGATACATTGATGAGTTTGGACAAA
CCACAACTAGAATGCAGTGAAAAAAATGCTTTATTTGTGAAATTTGTGATGCTATTGCTTTATTTGTAAC
CATTATAAGCTGCAATAAACAAGTTAACAACAACAATTGCATTCATTTTATGTTTCAGGTTCAGGGGGAG
GTGTGGGAGGTTTTTTAAAGCAAGTAAAACCTCTACAAATGTGGTATGGCTGATTATGATCCTCTAGAGG
GACAGCCCCCCCCCAAAGCCCCCAGGGATGTAATTACGTCCCTCCCCCGCTAGGGGGCAGCAGCGAGCCG
CCCGGGGCTCCGCTCCGGTCCGGCGCTCCCCCCGCATCCCCGAGCCGGCAGCGTGCGGGGACAGCCCGGG
CACGGGGAAGGTGGCACGGGATCGCTTTCCTCTGAACGCTTCTCGCTGCTCTTTGAGCCTGCAGACACCT
GGGGGGATACGGGGAAAAGCCATACCAATGGAGCTCACGGGGACAGCCCCCCCCCAAAGCCCCCAGGGAT
GTAATTACGTCCCTCCCCCGCTAGGGGGCAGCAGCGAGCCGCCCGGGGCTCCGCTCCGGTCCGGCGCTCC
CCCCGCATCCCCGAGCCGGCAGCGTGCGGGGACAGCCCGGGCACGGGGAAGGTGGCACGGGATCGCTTTC
CTCTGAACGCTTCTCGCTGCTCTTTGAGCCTGCAGACACCTGGGGGGATACGGGGAAAAAGAATTCGATA
AAAGTTTTGTTACTTTATAGAAGAAATTTTGAGTTTTTGTTTTTTTTAATAAATAAATAAACATAAATAA
ATTGTTTGTTGAATTTATTATTAGTATGTAAGTGTAAATATAATAAAACTTAATATCTATTCAAATTAAT
AAATAAACCTCGATATACAGACCGATAAAACACATGCGTCAATTTTACACATGATTATCTTTAACGTACG
TCACAATATGATTATCTTTCTAGGGTTAATCTAGCTGCGTGTTCTGCAGCGTGTCGAGCATCTTCATCTG
CTCCATCACGCTGTAAAACACATTTGCACCGCGAGTCTGCCCGTCCTCCACGGGTTCAAAAACGTGAATG
AACGAGGCGCGCTCACTGGCCGTCGTTTTACAACGTCGTGACTGGGAAAACCCTGGCGTTACCCAACTTA
ATCGCCTTGCAGCACATCCCCCTTTCGCCAGCTGGCGTAATAGCGAAGAGGCCCGCACCGATCGCCCTTC
CCAACAGTTGCGCAGCCTGAATGGCGAATGGG
[124 nt withheld, positions 5003-5126]
C
[91 nt withheld, positions 5128-5218]
A
[49 nt withheld, positions 5220-5268]
CCTTTGACGTTGGAGTCCACGTTCTTT
[37 nt withheld, positions 5296-5332]
ACCCTATCTCGGTCTATTCTTTTGATTTATAAGGGATTTTGCCGATTTCGGCCTATTGGTTAAAAAATGA
GCTGATTTAACAAAAATTTAACGCGAATTTTAACAAAATATTAACGCTTACAATTTAGGTGGCACTTTTC
GGGGAAATGTGCGCGGAACCCCTATTTGTTTATTTTTCTAAATACATTCAAATATGTATCCGCTCATGAG
ACAATAACCCTGATAAATGCTTCAATAATATTGAAAAAGGAAGAGTATGAGTATTCAACATTTCCGTGTC
GCCCTTATTCCCTTTTTTGCGGCATTTTGCCTTCCTGTTTTTGCTCACCCAGAAACGCTGGTGAAAGTAA
AAGATGCTGAAGATCAGTTGGGTGCACGAGTGGGTTACATCGAACTGGATCTCAACAGCGGTAAGATCCT
TGAGAGTTTTCGCCCCGAAGAACGTTTTCCAATGATGAGCACTTTTAAAGTTCTGCTATGTGGCGCGGTA
TTATCCCGTATTGACGCCGGGCAAGAGCAACTCGGTCGCCGCATACACTATTCTCAGAATGACTTGGTTG
AGTACTCACCAGTCACAGAAAAGCATCTTACGGATGGCATGACAGTAAGAGAATTATGCAGTGCTGCCAT
AACCATGAGTGATAACACTGCGGCCAACTTACTTCTGACAACGATCGGAGGACCGAAGGAGCTAACCGCT
TTTTTGCACAACATGGGGGATCATGTAACTCGCCTTGATCGTTGGGAACCGGAGCTGAATGAAGCCATAC
CAAACGACGAGCGTGACACCACGATGCCTGTAGCAATGGCAACAACGTTGCGCAAACTATTAACTGGCGA
ACTACTTACTCTAGCTTCCCGGCAACAATTAATAGACTGGATGGAGGCGGATAAAGTTGCAGGACCACTT
CTGCGCTCGGCCCTTCCGGCTGGCTGGTTTATTGCTGATAAATCTGGAGCCGGTGAGCGTGGGTCTCGCG
GTATCATTGCAGCACTGGGGCCAGATGGTAAGCCCTCCCGTATCGTAGTTATCTACACGACGGGGAGTCA
GGCAACTATGGATGAACGAAATAGACAGATCGCTGAGATAGGTGCCTCACTGATTAAGCATTGGTAACTG
TCAGACCAAGTTTACTCATATATACTTTAGATTGATTTAAAACTTCATTTTTAATTTAAAAGGATCTAGG
TGAAGATCCTTTTTGATAATCTCATGACCAAAATCCCTTAACGTGAGTTTTCGTTCCACTGAGCGTCAGA
CCCCGTAGAAAAGATCAAAGGATCTTCTTGAGATCCTTTTTTTCTGCGCGTAATCTGCTGCTTGCAAACA
AAAAAACCACCGCTACCAGCGGTGGTTTGTTTGCCGGATCAAGAGCTACCAACTCTTTTTCCGAAGGTAA
CTGGCTTCAGCAGAGCGCAGATACCAAATACTGTCCTTCTAGTGTAGCCGTAGTTAGGCCACCACTTCAA
GAACTCTGTAGCACCGCCTACATACCTCGCTCTGCTAATCCTGTTACCAGTGGCTGCTGCCAGTGGCGAT
AAGTCGTGTCTTACCGGGTTGGACTCAAGACGATAGTTACCGGATAAGGCGCAGCGGTCGGGCTGAACGG
GGGGTTCGTGCACACAGCCCAGCTTGGAGCGAACGACCTACACCGAACTGAGATACCTACAGCGTGAGCT
ATGAGAAAGCGCCACGCTTCCCGAAGGGAGAAAGGCGGACAGGTATCCGGTAAGCGGCAGGGTCGGAACA
GGAGAGCGCACGAGGGAGCTTCCAGGGGGAAACGCCTGGTATCTTTATAGTCCTGTCGGGTTTCGCCACC
TCTGACTTGAGCGTCGATTTTTGTGATGCTCGTCAGGGGGGCGGAGCCTATGGAAAAACGCCAGCAACGC
GGCCTTTTTACGGTTCCTGGCCTTTTGCTGGCCTTTTGCTCACATGTTCTTTCCTGCGTTATCCCCTGAT
TCTGTGGATAACCGTATTACCGCCTTTGAGTGAGCTGATACCGCTCGCCGCAGCCGAACGACCGAGCGCA
GCGAGTCAGTGAGCGAGGAAGCGGAAGAGCGCCCAATACGCAAACCGCCTCTCCCCGCGCGTTGGCCGAT
TCATTAATGCAGCTGGCACGACAGGTTTCCCGACTGGAAAGCGGGCAGTGAGCGCAACGCAATTAATGTG
AGTTAGCTCACTCATTAGGCACCCCAGGCTTTACACTTTATGCTTCCGGCTCGTATGTTGTGTGGAATTG
TGAGCGGATAACAATTTCACACAGGAAACAGCTATGACCATGATTACGCCAAGCGCGCCCGCCGGGTAAC
TCACGGGGTATCCATGTCCATTTCTGCGGCATCCAGCCAGGATACCCGTCCTCGCTGACGTAATATCCCA
GCGCCGCACCGCTGTCATTAATCTGCACACCGGCACGGCAGTTCCGGCTGTCGCCGGTATTGTTCGGGTT
GCTGATGCGCTTCGGGCTGACCATCCGGAACTGTGTCCGGAAAAGCCGCGACGAACTGGTATCCCAGGTG
GCCTGAACGAACAGTTCACCGTTAAAGGCGTGCATGGCCACACCTTCCCGAATCATCATGGTAAACGTGC
GTTTTCGCTCAACGTCAATGCAGCAGCAGTCATCCTCGGCAAACTCTTTCCATGCCGCTTCAACCTCGCG
GGAAAAGGCACGGGCTTCTTCCTCCCCGATGCCCAGATAGCGCCAGCTTGGGCGATGACTGAGCCGGAAA
AAAGACCCGACGATATGATCCTGATGCAGCTAGA
