Features (pLannotate 1.2.2; 21 found; start..end, strand, type, name):
     14..481     -  CDS            B (fragment): PORTL_LAMBD - Experimental evidence at protein level: Swiss-Prot protein existence level 1. Forms the portal vertex of the capsid (PubMed:6228056, PubMed:6232391). This portal plays critical roles in head assembly, genome packaging, neck/tail attachment, and genome ejection (Probable). The portal protein multimerizes as a single ring-shaped homododecamer arranged around a central channel (PubMed:6232391). Binds to the terminase subunits to form the packaging machine (PubMed:7799432). From Escherichia phage lambda (Bacteriophage lambda).
    794..811     -  misc_feature   MCS (fragment): pBluescript multiple cloning site
   1066..1306    +  promoter       U6 promoter: RNA polymerase III promoter for human U6 snRNA
   1403..1486    +  promoter       mCMV promoter (fragment): mouse cytomegalovirus (CMV) immediate early promoter
   1603..1810    +  promoter       mCMV promoter (fragment): mouse cytomegalovirus (CMV) immediate early promoter
   2077..2673    +  CDS            pac: PUAC_STRAD - Protein predicted: Swiss-Prot protein existence level 4. Detoxification of puromycin. From Streptomyces alboniger.
   2689..2741    +  CDS            T2A (fragment): 2A peptide from Thosea asigna virus capsid protein Eukaryotic ribosomes fail to insert a peptide bond between the Gly and Pro residues, yielding separate polypeptides.
   2782..3498    +  CDS            Emerald: Emerald is a basic (constitutively fluorescent) green fluorescent protein published in 1998, derived from Aequorea victoria. It is reported to be a very rapidly-maturing weak dimer.
   3559..4147    +  misc_feature   WPRE: woodchuck hepatitis virus posttranscriptional regulatory element
   4227..4361    -  polyA_signal   SV40 poly(A) signal: SV40 polyadenylation signal
   4384..4467    -  CDS            large T antigen (fragment): large T antigen from SV40 (simian virus 40)
   5209..5328    -  CDS            B (fragment): PORTL_LAMBD - Experimental evidence at protein level: Swiss-Prot protein existence level 1. Forms the portal vertex of the capsid (PubMed:6228056, PubMed:6232391). This portal plays critical roles in head assembly, genome packaging, neck/tail attachment, and genome ejection (Probable). The portal protein multimerizes as a single ring-shaped homododecamer arranged around a central channel (PubMed:6232391). Binds to the terminase subunits to form the packaging machine (PubMed:7799432). From Escherichia phage lambda (Bacteriophage lambda).
   5330..5485    +  CDS            lacZα (fragment): LacZα fragment of β-galactosidase; lacZ fragment
   5490..5918    +  rep_origin     f1 ori (sequence partly withheld): f1 bacteriophage origin of replication; arrow indicates direction of (+) strand synthesis
   5971..6075    +  promoter       AmpR promoter: bla
   6076..6936    +  CDS            AmpR: β-lactamase; bla; confers resistance to ampicillin, carbenicillin, and related antibiotics
   7107..7695    +  rep_origin     ori: high-copy-number ColE1/pMB1/pBR322/pUC origin of replication
   7878..7970    +  CDS            lacI (fragment): lac repressor; lacI; The lac repressor binds to the lac operator to inhibit transcription in E. coli. This inhibition can be relieved by adding lactose or isopropyl-β-D-thiogalactopyranoside (IPTG).
   7983..8004    +  protein_bind   CAP binding site: CAP binding activates transcription in the presence of cAMP. E. coli catabolite activator protein
   8019..8049    +  promoter       lac promoter: promoter for the E. coli lac operon
   8057..8073    +  protein_bind   lac operator: The lac repressor binds to the lac operator to inhibit transcription in E. coli. This inhibition can be relieved by adding lactose or isopropyl-β-D-thiogalactopyranoside (IPTG). lac repressor encoded by lacI
>Addgene plasmid #133360 | BII-Sh-PnGW-Luc | addgene full sequence | sequence record 267395 | Addgene NGS Result
CATGATTACGCCAAGCGCGCCCGCCGGGTAACTCACGGGGTATCCATGTCCATTTCTGCGGCATCCAGCC
AGGATACCCGTCCTCGCTGACGTAATATCCCAGCGCCGCACCGCTGTCATTAATCTGCACACCGGCACGG
CAGTTCCGGCTGTCGCCGGTATTGTTCGGGTTGCTGATGCGCTTCGGGCTGACCATCCGGAACTGTGTCC
GGAAAAGCCGCGACGAACTGGTATCCCAGGTGGCCTGAACGAACAGTTCACCGTTAAAGGCGTGCATGGC
CACACCTTCCCGAATCATCATGGTAAACGTGCGTTTTCGCTCAACGTCAATGCAGCAGCAGTCATCCTCG
GCAAACTCTTTCCATGCCGCTTCAACCTCGCGGGAAAAGGCACGGGCTTCTTCCTCCCCGATGCCCAGAT
AGCGCCAGCTTGGGCGATGACTGAGCCGGAAAAAAGACCCGACGATATGATCCTGATGCAGCTAGATTAA
CCCTAGAAAGATAGTCTGCGTAAAATTGACGCATGCATTCTTGAAATATTGCTCTCTCTTTCTAAATAGC
GCGAATCCGTCGCTGTGCATTTAGGACATCTCAGTCGCCGCTTGGAGCTCCCGTGAGGCGTGCTTGTCAA
TGCGGTAAGTGTCACTGATTTTGAACTATAACGACCGCGTGAGTCAAAATGACGCATGATTATCTTTTAC
GTGACTTTTAAGATTTAACTCATACGATAATTATATTGTTATTTCATGTTCTACTTACGTGATAACTTAT
TATATATATATTTTCTTGTTATAGATCCACTAGTTCTAGAGGGACAGCCCCCCCCCAAAGCCCCCAGGGA
TGTAATTACGTCCCTCCCCCGCTAGGGGGCAGCAGCGAGCCGCCCGGGGCTCCGCTCCGGTCCGGCGCTC
CCCCCGCATCCCCGAGCCGGCAGCGTGCGGGGACAGCCCGGGCACGGGGAAGGTGGCACGGGATCGCTTT
CCTCTGAACGCTTCTCGCTGCTCTTTGAGCCTGCAGACACCTGGGGGGATACGGGGAAAAGGCCTCCAGG
GCCGCCCCCTTCACCGAGGGCCTATTTCCCATGATTCCTTCATATTTGCATATACGATACAAGGCTGTTA
GAGAGATAATTGGAATTAATTTGACTGTAAACACAAAGATATTAGTACAAAATACGTGACGTAGAAAGTA
ATAATTTCTTGGGTAGTTTGCAGTTTTAAAATTATGTTTTAAAATGGACTATCATATGCTTACCGTAACT
TGAAAGTATTTCGATTTCTTGGCTTTATATATCTTGTGGAAAGGACGAAACACCGGTCACAGAATCGTCG
TATGCAGCTCGAGCTGCATACGACGATTCTGTGATTTTTGCCTCCAAGGCCTGCAGGAGTCAATGGGAAA
AACCCATTGGAGCCAAGTACACTGACTCAATAGGGACTTTCCATTGGGTTTTGCCCAGTACATAAGGTCA
ATAGGGGGTGAGTCAACAGGAAAGTCCCATTGGAGCCAAGTACATTGAGTCAATAGGGACTTTCCAATGG
GTTTTGCCCAGTACATAAGGTCAATGGGAGGTAAGCCAATGGGTTTTTCCCATTACTGACATGTATACTG
AGTCATTAGGGACTTTCCAATGGGTTTTGCCCAGTACATAAGGTCAATAGGGGTGAATCAACAGGAAAGT
CCCATTGGAGCCAAGTACACTGAGTCAATAGGGACTTTCCATTGGGTTTTGCCCAGTACAAAAGGTCAAT
AGGGGGTGAGTCAATGGGTTTTTCCCATTATTGGCACATACATAAGGTCAATAGGGGTGACTAGTGGAGA
AGAGCATGCTTGAGGGCTGAGTGCCCCTCAGTGGGCAGAGAGCACATGGCCCACAGTCCCTGAGAAGTTG
GGGGGAGGGGTGGGCAATTGAACTGGTGCCTAGAGAAGGTGGGGCTTGGGTAAACTGGGAAAGTGATGTG
GTGTACTGGCTCCACCTTTTTCCCCAGGGTGGGGGAGAACCATATATAAGTGCAGTAGTCTCTGTGAACA
TTCGGTTTAGTGAACCTGCAGGTCGGCCGCCACGACCGGTGCCACCATGACTGAATACAAACCAACTGTT
CGCCTGGCAACTCGTGATGATGTTCCACGTGCAGTTCGCACCCTGGCTGCTGCATTTGCTGACTACCCTG
CAACCCGTCACACTGTGGACCCAGACCGCCACATTGAACGTGTGACTGAACTGCAGGAGCTGTTCCTGAC
CCGTGTGGGCCTGGACATTGGCAAAGTGTGGGTGGCAGATGATGGTGCTGCTGTGGCAGTGTGGACCACC
CCTGAATCTGTTGAAGCTGGTGCAGTGTTTGCTGAGATTGGCCCACGCATGGCAGAACTGTCTGGCAGCC
GCCTGGCAGCACAACAGCAGATGGAAGGTCTGCTGGCACCACACCGCCCAAAAGAACCTGCTTGGTTCCT
GGCAACTGTGGGTGTGAGCCCTGACCACCAGGGTAAGGGCCTGGGCTCTGCAGTGGTGCTGCCTGGTGTG
GAAGCAGCTGAACGTGCAGGTGTGCCTGCTTTCCTGGAGACCTCAGCTCCACGCAACCTGCCTTTCTATG
AACGCCTGGGCTTCACTGTGACTGCTGATGTGGAAGTGCCAGAAGGCCCACGCACTTGGTGCATGACTCG
CAAACCAGGTGCTAGCCTTGGCTCCGGCGAGGGCAGGGGAAGTCTTCTAACATGCGGGGACGTGGAGGAA
AATCCCGGCCCACTCGGCTACCCCTACGACGTGCCCGACTACGCCAGCGGCATGGTGAGCAAGGGCGAGG
AGCTGTTCACCGGGGTGGTGCCCATCCTGGTCGAGCTGGACGGCGACGTAAACGGCCACAAGTTCAGCGT
GTCCGGCGAGGGCGAGGGCGATGCCACCTACGGCAAGCTGACCCTGAAGTTCATCTGCACCACCGGCAAG
CTGCCCGTGCCCTGGCCCACCCTCGTGACCACCTTCACCTACGGCGTGCAGTGCTTCGCCCGCTACCCCG
ACCACATGAAGCAGCACGACTTCTTCAAGTCCGCCATGCCCGAAGGCTACGTCCAGGAGCGCACCATCTT
CTTCAAGGACGACGGCAACTACAAGACCCGCGCCGAGGTGAAGTTCGAGGGCGACACCCTGGTGAACCGC
ATCGAGCTGAAGGGCATCGACTTCAAGGAGGACGGCAACATCCTGGGGCACAAGCTGGAGTACAACTACA
ACAGCCACAAGGTCTATATCACCGCCGACAAGCAGAAGAACGGCATCAAGGTGAACTTCAAGACCCGCCA
CAACATCGAGGACGGCAGCGTGCAGCTCGCCGACCACTACCAGCAGAACACCCCCATCGGCGACGGCCCC
GTGCTGCTGCCCGACAACCACTACCTGAGCACCCAGTCCGCCCTGAGCAAAGACCCCAACGAGAAGCGCG
ATCACATGGTCCTGCTGGAGTTCGTGACCGCCGCCGGGATCACTCTCGGCATGGACGAGCTGTACAAGGG
CCCCAAGAAGAAGCGCAAGGTGGGCGCCTAAGTACAAGTAAGAGTTCGCGTCTGGAACAATCAACCTCTG
GATTACAAAATTTGTGAAAGATTGACTGGTATTCTTAACTATGTTGCTCCTTTTACGCTATGTGGATACG
CTGCTTTAATGCCTTTGTATCATGCTATTGCTTCCCGTATGGCTTTCATTTTCTCCTCCTTGTATAAATC
CTGGTTGCTGTCTCTTTATGAGGAGTTGTGGCCCGTTGTCAGGCAACGTGGCGTGGTGTGCACTGTGTTT
GCTGACGCAACCCCCACTGGTTGGGGCATTGCCACCACCTGTCAGCTCCTTTCCGGGACTTTCGCTTTCC
CCCTCCCTATTGCCACGGCGGAACTCATCGCCGCCTGCCTTGCCCGCTGCTGGACAGGGGCTCGGCTGTT
GGGCACTGACAATTCCGTGGTGTTGTCGGGGAAGCTGACGTCCTTTCCATGGCTGCTCGCCTGTGTTGCC
ACCTGGATTCTGCGCGGGACGTCCTTCTGCTACGTCCCTTCGGCCCTCAATCCAGCGGACCTTCCTTCCC
GCGGCCTGCTGCCGGCTCTGCGGCCTCTTCCGCGTCTTCGCCTTCGCCCTCAGACGAGTCGGATCTCCCT
TTGGGCCGCCTCCCCGCCTGGAATTAATTCTGGCTAAGCACTTCGTGGCCGTCGATCGTTTAAAGGGAGG
TAGTGAGTCGAGATATCGATACTAGTGATCCAGACATGATAAGATACATTGATGAGTTTGGACAAACCAC
AACTAGAATGCAGTGAAAAAAATGCTTTATTTGTGAAATTTGTGATGCTATTGCTTTATTTGTAACCATT
ATAAGCTGCAATAAACAAGTTAACAACAACAATTGCATTCATTTTATGTTTCAGGTTCAGGGGGAGGTGT
GGGAGGTTTTTTAAAGCAAGTAAAACCTCTACAAATGTGGTATGGCTGATTATGATCCTCTAGAGGGACA
GCCCCCCCCCAAAGCCCCCAGGGATGTAATTACGTCCCTCCCCCGCTAGGGGGCAGCAGCGAGCCGCCCG
GGGCTCCGCTCCGGTCCGGCGCTCCCCCCGCATCCCCGAGCCGGCAGCGTGCGGGGACAGCCCGGGCACG
GGGAAGGTGGCACGGGATCGCTTTCCTCTGAACGCTTCTCGCTGCTCTTTGAGCCTGCAGACACCTGGGG
GGATACGGGGAAAAAGCCATACCAATGGAGCTCACGGGGACAGCCCCCCCCCAAAGCCCCCAGGGATGTA
ATTACGTCCCTCCCCCGCTAGGGGGCAGCAGCGAGCCGCCCGGGGCTCCGCTCCGGTCCGGCGCTCCCCC
CGCATCCCCGAGCCGGCAGCGTGCGGGGACAGCCCGGGCACGGGGAAGGTGGCACGGGATCGCTTTCCTC
TGAACGCTTCTCGCTGCTCTTTGAGCCTGCAGACACCTGGGGGGATACGGGGAAAAAGAATTCGATAAAA
GTTTTGTTACTTTATAGAAGAAATTTTGAGTTTTTGTTTTTTTTAATAAATAAATAAACATAAATAAATT
GTTTGTTGAATTTATTATTAGTATGTAAGTGTAAATATAATAAAACTTAATATCTATTCAAATTAATAAA
TAAACCTCGATATACAGACCGATAAAACACATGCGTCAATTTTACACATGATTATCTTTAACGTACGTCA
CAATATGATTATCTTTCTAGGGTTAATCTAGCTGCGTGTTCTGCAGCGTGTCGAGCATCTTCATCTGCTC
CATCACGCTGTAAAACACATTTGCACCGCGAGTCTGCCCGTCCTCCACGGGTTCAAAAACGTGAATGAAC
GAGGCGCGCTCACTGGCCGTCGTTTTACAACGTCGTGACTGGGAAAACCCTGGCGTTACCCAACTTAATC
GCCTTGCAGCACATCCCCCTTTCGCCAGCTGGCGTAATAGCGAAGAGGCCCGCACCGATCGCCCTTCCCA
ACAGTTGCGCAGCCTGAATGGCGAATGGG
[124 nt withheld, positions 5490-5613]
C
[91 nt withheld, positions 5615-5705]
A
[49 nt withheld, positions 5707-5755]
CCTTTGACGTTGGAGTCCACGTTCTTT
[37 nt withheld, positions 5783-5819]
ACCCTATCTCGGTCTATTCTTTTGATTTATAAGGGATTTTGCCGATTTCGGCCTATTGGTTAAAAAATGA
GCTGATTTAACAAAAATTTAACGCGAATTTTAACAAAATATTAACGCTTACAATTTAGGTGGCACTTTTC
GGGGAAATGTGCGCGGAACCCCTATTTGTTTATTTTTCTAAATACATTCAAATATGTATCCGCTCATGAG
ACAATAACCCTGATAAATGCTTCAATAATATTGAAAAAGGAAGAGTATGAGTATTCAACATTTCCGTGTC
GCCCTTATTCCCTTTTTTGCGGCATTTTGCCTTCCTGTTTTTGCTCACCCAGAAACGCTGGTGAAAGTAA
AAGATGCTGAAGATCAGTTGGGTGCACGAGTGGGTTACATCGAACTGGATCTCAACAGCGGTAAGATCCT
TGAGAGTTTTCGCCCCGAAGAACGTTTTCCAATGATGAGCACTTTTAAAGTTCTGCTATGTGGCGCGGTA
TTATCCCGTATTGACGCCGGGCAAGAGCAACTCGGTCGCCGCATACACTATTCTCAGAATGACTTGGTTG
AGTACTCACCAGTCACAGAAAAGCATCTTACGGATGGCATGACAGTAAGAGAATTATGCAGTGCTGCCAT
AACCATGAGTGATAACACTGCGGCCAACTTACTTCTGACAACGATCGGAGGACCGAAGGAGCTAACCGCT
TTTTTGCACAACATGGGGGATCATGTAACTCGCCTTGATCGTTGGGAACCGGAGCTGAATGAAGCCATAC
CAAACGACGAGCGTGACACCACGATGCCTGTAGCAATGGCAACAACGTTGCGCAAACTATTAACTGGCGA
ACTACTTACTCTAGCTTCCCGGCAACAATTAATAGACTGGATGGAGGCGGATAAAGTTGCAGGACCACTT
CTGCGCTCGGCCCTTCCGGCTGGCTGGTTTATTGCTGATAAATCTGGAGCCGGTGAGCGTGGGTCTCGCG
GTATCATTGCAGCACTGGGGCCAGATGGTAAGCCCTCCCGTATCGTAGTTATCTACACGACGGGGAGTCA
GGCAACTATGGATGAACGAAATAGACAGATCGCTGAGATAGGTGCCTCACTGATTAAGCATTGGTAACTG
TCAGACCAAGTTTACTCATATATACTTTAGATTGATTTAAAACTTCATTTTTAATTTAAAAGGATCTAGG
TGAAGATCCTTTTTGATAATCTCATGACCAAAATCCCTTAACGTGAGTTTTCGTTCCACTGAGCGTCAGA
CCCCGTAGAAAAGATCAAAGGATCTTCTTGAGATCCTTTTTTTCTGCGCGTAATCTGCTGCTTGCAAACA
AAAAAACCACCGCTACCAGCGGTGGTTTGTTTGCCGGATCAAGAGCTACCAACTCTTTTTCCGAAGGTAA
CTGGCTTCAGCAGAGCGCAGATACCAAATACTGTTCTTCTAGTGTAGCCGTAGTTAGGCCACCACTTCAA
GAACTCTGTAGCACCGCCTACATACCTCGCTCTGCTAATCCTGTTACCAGTGGCTGCTGCCAGTGGCGAT
AAGTCGTGTCTTACCGGGTTGGACTCAAGACGATAGTTACCGGATAAGGCGCAGCGGTCGGGCTGAACGG
GGGGTTCGTGCACACAGCCCAGCTTGGAGCGAACGACCTACACCGAACTGAGATACCTACAGCGTGAGCT
ATGAGAAAGCGCCACGCTTCCCGAAGGGAGAAAGGCGGACAGGTATCCGGTAAGCGGCAGGGTCGGAACA
GGAGAGCGCACGAGGGAGCTTCCAGGGGGAAACGCCTGGTATCTTTATAGTCCTGTCGGGTTTCGCCACC
TCTGACTTGAGCGTCGATTTTTGTGATGCTCGTCAGGGGGGCGGAGCCTATGGAAAAACGCCAGCAACGC
GGCCTTTTTACGGTTCCTGGCCTTTTGCTGGCCTTTTGCTCACATGTTCTTTCCTGCGTTATCCCCTGAT
TCTGTGGATAACCGTATTACCGCCTTTGAGTGAGCTGATACCGCTCGCCGCAGCCGAACGACCGAGCGCA
GCGAGTCAGTGAGCGAGGAAGCGGAAGAGCGCCCAATACGCAAACCGCCTCTCCCCGCGCGTTGGCCGAT
TCATTAATGCAGCTGGCACGACAGGTTTCCCGACTGGAAAGCGGGCAGTGAGCGCAACGCAATTAATGTG
AGTTAGCTCACTCATTAGGCACCCCAGGCTTTACACTTTATGCTTCCGGCTCGTATGTTGTGTGGAATTG
TGAGCGGATAACAATTTCACACAGGAAACAGCTATGAC
